>Addgene plasmid #14335 | pAG414GAL-EYFP-ccdB | depositor full sequence | sequence record 7998 | Author sequence
GACGAAAGGGCCTCGTGATACGCCTATTTTTATAGGTTAATGTCATGATAATAATGGTTTCTTAGGACGG
ATCGCTTGCCTGTAACTTACACGCGCCTCGTATCTTTTAATGATGGAATAATTTGGGAATTTACTCTGTG
TTTATTTATTTTTATGTTTTGTATTTGGATTTTAGAAAGTAAATAAAGAAGGTAGAAGAGTTACGGAATG
AAGAAAAAAAAATAAACAAAGGTTTAAAAAATTTCAACAAAAAGCGTACTTTACATATATATTTATTAGA
CAAGAAAAGCAGATTAAATAGATATACATTCGATTAACGATAAGTAAAATGTAAAATCACAGGATTTTCG
TGTGTGGTCTTCTACACAGACAAGATGAAACAATTCGGCATTAATACCTGAGAGCAGGAAGAGCAAGATA
AAAGGTAGTATTTGTTGGCGATCCCCCTAGAGTCTTTTACATCTTCGGAAAACAAAAACTATTTTTTCTT
TAATTTCTTTTTTTACTTTCTATTTTTAATTTATATATTTATATTAAAAAATTTAAATTATAATTATTTT
TATAGCACGTGATGAAAAGGACCCAGGTGGCACTTTTCGGGGAAATGTGCGCGGAACCCCTATTTGTTTA
TTTTTCTAAATACATTCAAATATGTATCCGCTCATGAGACAATAACCCTGATAAATGCTTCAATAATATT
GAAAAAGGAAGAGTATGAGTATTCAACATTTCCGTGTCGCCCTTATTCCCTTTTTTGCGGCATTTTGCCT
TCCTGTTTTTGCTCACCCAGAAACGCTGGTGAAAGTAAAAGATGCTGAAGATCAGTTGGGTGCACGAGTG
GGTTACATCGAACTGGATCTCAACAGCGGTAAGATCCTTGAGAGTTTTCGCCCCGAAGAACGTTTTCCAA
TGATGAGCACTTTTAAAGTTCTGCTATGTGGCGCGGTATTATCCCGTATTGACGCCGGGCAAGAGCAACT
CGGTCGCCGCATACACTATTCTCAGAATGACTTGGTTGAGTACTCACCAGTCACAGAAAAGCATCTTACG
GATGGCATGACAGTAAGAGAATTATGCAGTGCTGCCATAACCATGAGTGATAACACTGCGGCCAACTTAC
TTCTGACAACGATCGGAGGACCGAAGGAGCTAACCGCTTTTTTGCACAACATGGGGGATCATGTAACTCG
CCTTGATCGTTGGGAACCGGAGCTGAATGAAGCCATACCAAACGACGAGCGTGACACCACGATGCCTGTA
GCAATGGCAACAACGTTGCGCAAACTATTAACTGGCGAACTACTTACTCTAGCTTCCCGGCAACAATTAA
TAGACTGGATGGAGGCGGATAAAGTTGCAGGACCACTTCTGCGCTCGGCCCTTCCGGCTGGCTGGTTTAT
TGCTGATAAATCTGGAGCCGGTGAGCGTGGGTCTCGCGGTATCATTGCAGCACTGGGGCCAGATGGTAAG
CCCTCCCGTATCGTAGTTATCTACACGACGGGGAGTCAGGCAACTATGGATGAACGAAATAGACAGATCG
CTGAGATAGGTGCCTCACTGATTAAGCATTGGTAACTGTCAGACCAAGTTTACTCATATATACTTTAGAT
TGATTTAAAACTTCATTTTTAATTTAAAAGGATCTAGGTGAAGATCCTTTTTGATAATCTCATGACCAAA
ATCCCTTAACGTGAGTTTTCGTTCCACTGAGCGTCAGACCCCGTAGAAAAGATCAAAGGATCTTCTTGAG
ATCCTTTTTTTCTGCGCGTAATCTGCTGCTTGCAAACAAAAAAACCACCGCTACCAGCGGTGGTTTGTTT
GCCGGATCAAGAGCTACCAACTCTTTTTCCGAAGGTAACTGGCTTCAGCAGAGCGCAGATACCAAATACT
GTCCTTCTAGTGTAGCCGTAGTTAGGCCACCACTTCAAGAACTCTGTAGCACCGCCTACATACCTCGCTC
TGCTAATCCTGTTACCAGTGGCTGCTGCCAGTGGCGATAAGTCGTGTCTTACCGGGTTGGACTCAAGACG
ATAGTTACCGGATAAGGCGCAGCGGTCGGGCTGAACGGGGGGTTCGTGCACACAGCCCAGCTTGGAGCGA
ACGACCTACACCGAACTGAGATACCTACAGCGTGAGCTATGAGAAAGCGCCACGCTTCCCGAAGGGAGAA
AGGCGGACAGGTATCCGGTAAGCGGCAGGGTCGGAACAGGAGAGCGCACGAGGGAGCTTCCAGGGGGAAA
CGCCTGGTATCTTTATAGTCCTGTCGGGTTTCGCCACCTCTGACTTGAGCGTCGATTTTTGTGATGCTCG
TCAGGGGGGCGGAGCCTATGGAAAAACGCCAGCAACGCGGCCTTTTTACGGTTCCTGGCCTTTTGCTGGC
CTTTTGCTCACATGTTCTTTCCTGCGTTATCCCCTGATTCTGTGGATAACCGTATTACCGCCTTTGAGTG
AGCTGATACCGCTCGCCGCAGCCGAACGACCGAGCGCAGCGAGTCAGTGAGCGAGGAAGCGGAAGAGCGC
CCAATACGCAAACCGCCTCTCCCCGCGCGTTGGCCGATTCATTAATGCAGCTGGCACGACAGGTTTCCCG
ACTGGAAAGCGGGCAGTGAGCGCAACGCAATTAATGTGAGTTACCTCACTCATTAGGCACCCCAGGCTTT
ACACTTTATGCTTCCGGCTCCTATGTTGTGTGGAATTGTGAGCGGATAACAATTTCACACAGGAAACAGC
TATGACCATGATTACGCCAAGCGCGCAATTAACCCTCACTAAAGGGAACAAAAGCTGGAGCTCTAGTACG
GATTAGAAGCCGCCGAGCGGGCGACAGCCCTCCGACGGAAGACTCTCCTCCGTGCGTCCTCGTCTTCACC
GGTCGCGTTCCTGAAACGCAGATGTGCCTCGCGCCGCACTGCTCCGAACAATAAAGATTCTACAATACTA
GCTTTTATGGTTATGAAGAGGAAAAATTGGCAGTAACCTGGCCCCACAAACCTTCAAATTAACGAATCAA
ATTAACAACCATAGGATGATAATGCGATTAGTTTTTTAGCCTTATTTCTGGGGTAATTAATCAGCGAAGC
GATGATTTTTGATCTATTAACAGATATATAAATGGAAAAGCTGCATAACCACTTTAACTAATACTTTCAA
CATTTTCAGTTTGTATTACTTCTTATTCAAATGTCATAAAAGTATCAACAAAAAATTGTTAATATACCTC
TATACTTTAACGTCAAGGAGAAAAAACCCCGGATTCTAGAACTAGTGGATCCCCCGGGACAAAATGGTGA
GCAAGGGCGAGGAGCTGTTCACCGGGGTGGTGCCCATCCTGGTCGAGCTGGACGGCGACGTAAACGGCCA
CAAGTTCAGCGTGTCCGGCGAGGGCGAGGGCGATGCCACCTACGGCAAGCTGACCCTGAAGTTCATCTGC
ACCACCGGCAAGCTGCCCGTGCCCTGGCCCACCCTCGTGACCACCTTCGGCTACGGCCTGCAGTGCTTCG
CCCGCTACCCCGACCACATGAAGCAGCACGACTTCTTCAAGTCCGCCATGCCCGAAGGCTACGTCCAGGA
GCGCACCATCTTCTTCAAGGACGACGGCAACTACAAGACCCGCGCCGAGGTGAAGTTCGAGGGCGACACC
CTGGTGAACCGCATCGAGCTGAAGGGCATCGACTTCAAGGAGGACGGCAACATCCTGGGGCACAAGCTGG
AGTACAACTACAACAGCCACAACGTCTATATCATGGCCGACAAGCAGAAGAACGGCATCAAGGTGAACTT
CAAGATCCGCCACAACATCGAGGACGGCAGCGTGCAGCTCGCCGACCACTACCAGCAGAACACCCCCATC
GGCGACGGCCCCGTGCTGCTGCCCGACAACCACTACCTGAGCTACCAGTCCGCCCTGAGCAAAGACCCCA
ACGAGAAGCGCGATCACATGGTCCTGCTGGAGTTCGTGACCGCCGCCGGGATCACTCTCGGCATGGACGA
GCTGTACAAGGGTGGACCAGGTGGTGGACATCAAACAAGTTTGTACAAAAAAGCTGAACGAGAAACGTAA
AATGATATAAATATCAATATATTAAATTAGATTTTGCATAAAAAACAGACTACATAATACTGTAAAACAC
AACATATCCAGTCACTATGGCGGCCGCATTAGGCACCCCAGGCTTTACACTTTATGCTTCCGGCTCGTAT
AATGTGTGGATTTTGAGTTAGGATCCGTCGAGATTTTCAGGAGCTAAGGAAGCTAAAATGGAGAAAAAAA
TCACTGGATATACCACCGTTGATATATCCCAATGGCATCGTAAAGAACATTTTGAGGCATTTCAGTCAGT
TGCTCAATGTACCTATAACCAGACCGTTCAGCTGGATATTACGGCCTTTTTAAAGACCGTAAAGAAAAAT
AAGCACAAGTTTTATCCGGCCTTTATTCACATTCTTGCCCGCCTGATGAATGCTCATCCGGAATTCCGTA
TGGCAATGAAAGACGGTGAGCTGGTGATATGGGATAGTGTTCACCCTTGTTACACCGTTTTCCATGAGCA
AACTGAAACGTTTTCATCGCTCTGGAGTGAATACCACGACGATTTCCGGCAGTTTCTACACATATATTCG
CAAGATGTGGCGTGTTACGGTGAAAACCTGGCCTATTTCCCTAAAGGGTTTATTGAGAATATGTTTTTCG
TCTCAGCCAATCCCTGGGTGAGTTTCACCAGTTTTGATTTAAACGTGGCCAATATGGACAACTTCTTCGC
CCCCGTTTTCACCATGGGCAAATATTATACGCAAGGCGACAAGGTGCTGATGCCGCTGGCGATTCAGGTT
CATCATGCCGTCTGTGATGGCTTCCATGTCGGCAGAATGCTTAATGAATTACAACAGTACTGCGATGAGT
GGCAGGGCGGGGCGTAAACGCCGCGTGGATCCGGCTTACTAAAAGCCAGATAACAGTATGCGTATTTGCG
CGCTGATTTTTGCGGTATAAGAATATATACTGATATGTATACCCGAAGTATGTCAAAAAGAGGTATGCTA
TGAAGCAGCGTATTACAGTGACAGTTGACAGCGACAGCTATCAGTTGCTCAAGGCATATATGATGTCAAT
ATCTCCGGTCTGGTAAGCACAACCATGCAGAATGAAGCCCGTCGTCTGCGTGCCGAACGCTGGAAAGCGG
AAAATCAGGAAGGGATGGCTGAGGTCGCCCGGTTTATTGAAATGAACGGCTCTTTTGCTGACGAGAACAG
GGGCTGGTGAAATGCAGTTTAAGGTTTACACCTATAAAAGAGAGAGCCGTTATCGTCTGTTTGTGGATGT
ACAGAGTGATATTATTGACACGCCCGGGCGACGGATGGTGATCCCCCTGGCCAGTGCACGTCTGCTGTCA
GATAAAGTCTCCCGTGAACTTTACCCGGTGGTGCATATCGGGGATGAAAGCTGGCGCATGATGACCACCG
ATATGGCCAGTGTGCCGGTCTCCGTTATCGGGGAAGAAGTGGCTGATCTCAGCCACCGCGAAAATGACAT
CAAAAACGCCATTAACCTGATGTTCTGGGGAATATAAATGTCAGGCTCCCTTATACACAGCCAGTCTGCA
GGTCGACCATAGTGACTGGATATGTTGTGTTTTACAGTATTATGTAGTCTGTTTTTTATGCAAAATCTAA
TTTAATATATTGATATTTATATCATTTTACGTTTCTCGTTCAGCTTTCTTGTACAAAGTGGTTCGATGTC
ATGTAATTAGTTATGTCACGCTTACATTCACGCCCTCCCCCCACATCCGCTCTAACCGAAAAGGAAGGAG
TTAGACAACCTGAAGTCTAGGTCCCTATTTATTTTTTTATAGTTATGTTAGTATTAAGAACGTTATTTAT
ATTTCAAATTTTTCTTTTTTTTCTGTACAGACGCGTGTACGCATGTAACATTATACTGAAAACCTTGCTT
GAGAAGGTTTTGGGACGCTCGAAGGCTTTAATTTGCGGCCGGTACCCAATTCGCCCTATAGTGAGTCGTA
TTACGCGCGCTCACTGGCCGTCGTTTTACAACGTCGTGACTGGGAAAACCCTGGCGTTACCCAACTTAAT
CGCCTTGCAGCACATCCCCCTTTCGCCAGCTGGCGTAATAGCGAAGAGGCCCGCACCGATCGCCCTTCCC
AACAGTTGCGCAGCCTGAATGGCGAATGGCGCG
[124 nt withheld, positions 6194-6317]
C
[91 nt withheld, positions 6319-6409]
A
[49 nt withheld, positions 6411-6459]
CCTTTGACGTTGGAGTCCACGTTCTTT
[37 nt withheld, positions 6487-6523]
ACCCTATCTCGGTCTATTCTTTTGATTTATAAGGGATTTTGCCGATTTCGGCCTATTGGTTAAAAAATGA
GCTGATTTAACAAAAATTTAACGCGAATTTTAACAAAATATTAACGTTTACAATTTCCTGATGCGGTATT
TTCTCCTTACGCATCTGTGCGGTATTTCACACCGCATAGGCAAGTGCACAAACAATACTTAAATAAATAC
TACTCAGTAATAACCTATTTCTTAGCATTTTTGACGAAATTTGCTATTTTGTTAGAGTCTTTTACACCAT
TTGTCTCCACACCTCCGCTTACATCAACACCAATAACGCCATTTAATCTAAGCGCATCACCAACATTTTC
TGGCGTCAGTCCACCAGCTAACATAAAATGTAAGCTTTCGGGGCTCTCTTGCCTTCCAACCCAGTCAGAA
ATCGAGTTCCAATCCAAAAGTTCACCTGTCCCACCTGCTTCTGAATCAAACAAGGGAATAAACGAATGAG
GTTTCTGTGAAGCTGCACTGAGTAGTATGTTGCAGTCTTTTGGAAATACGAGTCTTTTAATAACTGGCAA
ACCGAGGAACTCTTGGTATTCTTGCCACGACTCATCTCCATGCAGTTGGACGATATCAATGCCGTAATCA
TTGACCAGAGCCAAAACATCCTCCTTAGGTTGATTACGAAACACGCCAACCAAGTATTTCGGAGTGCCTG
AACTATTTTTATATGCTTTTACAAGACTTGAAATTTTCCTTGCAATAACCGGGTCAATTGTTCTCTTTCT
ATTGGGCACACATATAATACCCAGCAAGTCAGCATCGGAATCTAGAGCACATTCTGCGGCCTCTGTGCTC
TGCAAGCCGCAAACTTTCACCAATGGACCAGAACTACCTGTGAAATTAATAACAGACATACTCCAAGCTG
CCTTTGTGTGCTTAATCACGTATACTCACGTGCTCAATAGTCACCAATGCCCTCCCTCTTGGCCCTCTCC
TTTTCTTTTTTCGACCGAATTAATTCTTAATCGGCAAAAAAAGAAAAGCTCCGGATCAAGATTGTACGTA
AGGTGACAAGCTATTTTTCAATAAAGAATATCTTCCACTACTGCCATCTGGCGTCATAACTGCAAAGTAC
ACATATATTACGATGCTGTCTATTAAATGCTTCCTATATTATATATATAGTAATGTCGTTTATGGTGCAC
TCTCAGTACAATCTGCTCTGATGCCGCATAGTTAAGCCAGCCCCGACACCCGCCAACACCCGCTGACGCG
CCCTGACGGGCTTGTCTGCTCCCGGCATCCGCTTACAGACAAGCTGTGACCGTCTCCGGGAGCTGCATGT
GTCAGAGGTTTTCACCGTCATCACCGAAACGCGCGA
Features (pLannotate 1.2.2; 28 found; start..end, strand, type, name):
     70..573     -  misc_feature   CEN/ARS: S. cerevisiae CEN6 centromere fused to an autonomously replicating sequence
    610..714     +  promoter       AmpR promoter: bla
    715..1575    +  CDS            AmpR: β-lactamase; bla; confers resistance to ampicillin, carbenicillin, and related antibiotics
   1746..2334    +  rep_origin     ori: high-copy-number ColE1/pMB1/pBR322/pUC origin of replication
   2517..2609    +  CDS            lacI (fragment): lac repressor; lacI; The lac repressor binds to the lac operator to inhibit transcription in E. coli. This inhibition can be relieved by adding lactose or isopropyl-β-D-thiogalactopyranoside (IPTG).
   2622..2643    +  protein_bind   CAP binding site: CAP binding activates transcription in the presence of cAMP. E. coli catabolite activator protein
   2658..2688    +  promoter       lac promoter: promoter for the E. coli lac operon
   2696..2712    +  protein_bind   lac operator: The lac repressor binds to the lac operator to inhibit transcription in E. coli. This inhibition can be relieved by adding lactose or isopropyl-β-D-thiogalactopyranoside (IPTG). lac repressor encoded by lacI
   2757..2775    +  promoter       T3 promoter: promoter for bacteriophage T3 RNA polymerase
   2799..3240    +  promoter       GAL1 promoter: S. cerevisiae GAL1; inducible promoter, regulated by Gal4
   3255..3278    +  misc_feature   MCS (fragment): pBluescript multiple cloning site
   3284..4000    +  CDS            EYFP: EYFP is a basic (constitutively fluorescent) green/yellow fluorescent protein published in 1996, derived from Aequorea victoria. It is reported to be a very rapidly-maturing weak dimer with high acid sensitivity.
   4025..4149    +  protein_bind   attR1: mutant version of attR; recombination site for the Gateway® LR reaction LR Clonase™
   4174..4204    +  promoter       lac UV5 promoter: E. coli lac promoter with an "up" mutation
   4228..4257    +  promoter       cat promoter (fragment): promoter of the E. coli cat gene encoding chloramphenicol acetyltransferase
   4258..4917    +  CDS            CmR: chloramphenicol acetyltransferase; cat; confers resistance to chloramphenicol
   5099..5257    +  CDS            ccdA (fragment): CCDA_ECO57 - Also known as H, letA. Experimental evidence at protein level: Swiss-Prot protein existence level 1. Antitoxin component of a type II toxin-antitoxin (TA) system which inhibits the post-segregational killing (PSK) of plasmid-free cells, also referred to as a plasmid addiction system. Binds to and blocks the activity of CcdB; will also remove bound CcdB protein from the CcdB-GyrA complex by forming a CcdA-CcdB complex, a process termed rejuvenation. Functions as a transcriptional corepressor for the ccdAB operon, repression also requires CcdB (By similarity). From Escherichia coli
   5262..5564    +  CDS            ccdB: CCDB_ECOLI - Also known as G, letB, letD. Experimental evidence at protein level: Swiss-Prot protein existence level 1. Toxic component of a type II toxin-antitoxin (TA) system, functioning in plasmid maintainence. Responsible for the post- segregational killing (PSK) of plasmid-free cells, also referred to as a plasmid addiction system. Half-life of over 2 hours. Cell killing by CcdB is accompanied by filamentation, defects in chromosome and plasmid segregation, defects in cell division, formation of anucleate cells, decreased DNA synthesis and plasmid loss. Interferes with the activity of DN
   5608..5732    -  protein_bind   attR2: mutant version of attR; recombination site for the Gateway® LR reaction LR Clonase™
   5739..5986    +  terminator     CYC1 terminator: S. cerevisiae CYC1; transcription terminator for CYC1
   6005..6023    -  promoter       T7 promoter: promoter for bacteriophage T7 RNA polymerase
   6031..6186    +  CDS            lacZα (fragment): LacZα fragment of β-galactosidase; lacZ fragment
   6194..6649    +  rep_origin     f1 ori (sequence partly withheld): f1 bacteriophage origin of replication; arrow indicates direction of (+) strand synthesis
   6650..6701    -  misc_feature   bom (fragment): basis of mobility region from pBR322
   6748..7422    -  CDS            TRP1: phosphoribosylanthranilate isomerase, required for tryptophan biosynthesis; S. cerevisiae TRP1; yeast auxotrophic marker
   7423..7703    -  promoter       TRP1 promoter: S. cerevisiae TRP1
   7704..7753    -  misc_feature   bom (fragment): basis of mobility region from pBR322
   7855..1       -  CDS            rop (fragment) (across the origin): Rop protein, which maintains plasmids at low copy number; rop
