[The description below was written by a language model from this plasmid's Addgene catalogue record and pLannotate feature annotations shown in this document.]
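Description:
pAG414GAL-EYFP-ccdB is an empty Gateway destination vector for galactose-inducible protein expression in Saccharomyces cerevisiae, built on the pRS414 shuttle backbone. In yeast it is maintained as a low-copy centromeric plasmid through a CEN6/ARS element and selected by complementation of tryptophan auxotrophy with the TRP1 marker, which is driven by its own promoter. In E. coli it replicates from a ColE1/pUC-type origin and carries ampicillin resistance (bla) on the backbone. An f1 origin, flanking T3 and T7 promoters, and remnants of the lac/lacZα region are inherited from the pBluescript-derived backbone.

The expression unit consists of the Gal4-regulated GAL1 promoter, an EYFP coding sequence, the Gateway cassette and the CYC1 transcription terminator. The cassette is bounded by attR1 and attR2 and contains a chloramphenicol acetyltransferase gene and the ccdB toxin gene, along with a ccdA fragment. Because CcdB poisons gyrase in ordinary laboratory strains, the unrecombined vector must be propagated in a ccdB-tolerant host, and chloramphenicol together with ampicillin maintains the intact cassette. An LR recombination with an attL-flanked entry clone replaces the CmR-ccdB segment with the gene of interest, and loss of ccdB provides counter-selection against the parental plasmid in standard strains.

Since EYFP lies upstream of attR1, an in-frame inserted open reading frame is expressed as an N-terminally EYFP-tagged fusion. This makes the vector suitable for inducible expression and fluorescence-based localisation or expression analysis in yeast. It belongs to a suite of Gateway vectors designed for high-throughput yeast genetic studies. The depositor notes that the full sequence is provided for reference only and may not match the plasmid exactly.
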