Addgene plasmid #14335: pAG414GAL-EYFP-ccdB
Purpose: (Empty Backbone)
Depositing lab: Susan Lindquist. Depositing organization: Whitehead Institute for Biomedical Research. Publication: A suite of Gateway cloning vectors for high-throughput genetic analysis in Saccharomyces cerevisiae. Alberti S, Gitler AD, Lindquist S. Yeast. 2007 Oct . 24(10):913-9. 10.1002/yea.1502 PubMed 17583893.
Backbone
  Vector backbone: pRS414
  Vector type: Yeast Expression ; Gateway Destination
  Selectable markers: TRP1
Growth in bacteria
  Bacterial resistance: Chloramphenicol and Ampicillin, 25 & 100 μg/mL
  Growth temperature: 37°C
  Growth strain: ccdB Survival
  Growth instructions: DB3.1, ccdB Survival
  Copy number: Unknown
Gene/Insert
  Gene/Insert name: None
  Tag / fusion protein: EYFP (N terminal on backbone)
  Cloning method: Gateway Cloning
  Sequencing primers: 5′ EGFP-C
Terms and licenses: Academic/Nonprofit Terms; Industry Terms: Not Available to Industry
Depositor comments: Type of plasmid: CEN. This plasmid contains the Gateway technology from Invitrogen; Invitrogen requires purchasing of Gateway Clonase for carrying out the Gateway recombinational cloning reaction http://www.invitrogen.com Please note that the full plasmid sequence is provided as a reference only, and may not match the exact sequence of the plasmid.
How to cite: pAG414GAL-EYFP-ccdB was a gift from Susan Lindquist (Addgene plasmid # 14335 ; http://n2t.net/addgene:14335 ; RRID:Addgene_14335)
