>Addgene plasmid #14335 | pAG414GAL-EYFP-ccdB | addgene partial sequence | sequence record 20902 | EXFP-R 5'-GTCTTGTAGTTGCCGTCGTC-3'
TAGCCTTCGGGCATGGCGGACTTGAAGAAGTCGTGCTGCTTCATGTGGTCGGGGTAGCGGGCGAAGCACT
GCAGGCCGTAGCCGAAGGTGGTCACGAGGGTGGGCCAGGGCACGGGCAGCTTGCCGGTGGTGCAGATGAA
CTTCAGGGTCAGCTTGCCGTAGGTGGCATCGCCCTCGCCCTCGCCGGACACGCTGAACTTGTGGCCGTTT
ACGTCGCCGTCCAGCTCGACCAGGATGGGCACCACCCCGGTGAACAGCTCCTCGCCCTTGCTCACCATTT
TGTCCCGGGGGATCCACTAGTTCTAGAATCCGGGGTTTTTTCTCCTTGACGTTAAAGTATAGAGGTATAT
TAACAATTTTTTGTTGATACTTTTATTACATTTGAATAAGAAGTAATACAAACCGAAAATGTTGAAAGTA
TTAGTTAAAGTGGTTATGCAGTTTTTGCATTTATATATCTGTTAATAGATCAAAAATCATCGCTTCGCTG
ATTAATTACCCCAGAAATAAGGCTAAAAAACTAATCGCATTATCATCCTATGGTTGTTAATTTGATTCGT
TCATTTGAAGGTTTGTGGGGCCAGGTTACTGC
