>Addgene plasmid #14335 | pAG414GAL-EYFP-ccdB | addgene partial sequence | sequence record 20903 | 14335 with pRS_marker
TTACTATATATATAATATAGGAAGCATTTAATAGAACAGCATCGTAATATATGTGTACTTTGCAGTTATG
ACGCCAGATGGCAGTAGTGGAAGATATTCTTTATTGAAAAATAGCTTGTCACCTTACGTACAATCTTGAT
CCGGAGCTTTTCTTTTTTTGCCGATTAAGAATTAATTCGGTCGAAAAAAGAAAAGGAGAGGGCCAAGAGG
GAGGGCATTGGTGACTATTGAGCACGTGAGTATACGTGATTAAGCACACAAAGGCAGCTTGGAGTATGTC
TGTTATTAATTTCACAGGTAGTTCTGGTCCATTGGTGAAAGTTTGCGGCTTGCAGAGCACAGAGGCCGCA
GAATGTGCTCTAGATTCCGATGCTGACTTGCTGGGTATTATATGTGTGCCCAATAGAAAGAGAACAATTG
ACCCGGTTATTGCAAGGAAAATTTCAAGTCTTGTAAAAGCATATAAAAATAGTTCAGGCACTCCGAAATA
CTTGGTTGGCGTGTTTCGTAATCAACCTAAGGAGGATGTTTTGGCTCTGGTCAATGATTACGGCATTGAT
ATCGTCCAACTGCATGGAGATGAGTCGTGGCAAGAATACCAAGAGTTCCTCGGTTTGCCAGTTATT
