>Addgene plasmid #14335 | pAG414GAL-EYFP-ccdB | addgene partial sequence | sequence record 127461 | pGEX3 5'-CCGGGAGCTGCATGTGTCAGAGG-3'
TAACGATAAGTAAAATGTAAAATCACAGGATTTTCGTGTGTGGTCTTCTACACAGACAAGATGAAACAAT
TCGGCATTAATACCTGAGAGCAGGAAGAGCAAGATAAAAGGTAGTATTTGTTGGCGATCCCCCTAGAGTC
TTTTACATCTTCGGAAAACAAAAACTATTTTTTCTTTAATTTCTTTTTTTACTTTCTATTTTTAATTTAT
ATATTTATATTAAAAAATTTAAATTATAATTATTTTTATAGCACGTGATGAAAAGGACCCAGGTGGCACT
TTTCGGGGAAATGTGCGCGGAACCCCTATTTGTTTATTTTTCTAAATACATTCAAATATGTATCCGCTCA
TGAGACAATAACCCTGATAAATGCTTCAATAATATTGAAAAAGGAAGAGTATGAGTATTCAACATTTCCG
TGTCGCCCTTATTCCCTTTTTTGCGGCATTTTGCCTTCCTGTTTTTGCTCACCCAGAAACGCTGGTGAAA
GTAAAAGATGCTGAAGATCAGTTGGGTGCACGAGTGGGTTACATCGAACTGGATCTCAACAGCGGTAAGA
TCCTTGAGAGTTTTCGCCCCGAAGAACGTTTT
